Addgene plasmid #163977: pLEX307 ASC
Purpose: Mammalian expression vector encoding ASC (for example, to assess ASC-speck formation or inflammasome signalling assays)
Depositing lab: Daniel Bachovchin. Depositing organization: Memorial Sloan-Kettering Cancer Center. Publication: Mechanism of filament formation in UPA-promoted CARD8 and NLRP1 inflammasomes. Robert Hollingsworth L, David L, Li Y, Griswold AR, Ruan J, Sharif H, Fontana P, Orth-He EL, Fu TM, Bachovchin DA, Wu H. Nat Commun. 2021 Jan 8;12(1):189. doi: 10.1038/s41467-020-20320-y. PubMed 33420033.
Backbone
  Vector backbone: pLEX307
  Backbone manufacturer: Addgene #41392
  Vector type: Mammalian Expression, Lentiviral
Growth in bacteria
  Bacterial resistance: Ampicillin, 100 μg/mL
  Growth temperature: 37°C
  Growth strain: NEB Stable
  Copy number: High Copy
Gene/Insert
  Gene/Insert name: ASC
  Species: H. sapiens (human)
  Entrez Gene: PYCARD (a.k.a. ASC, CARD5, TMS, TMS-1, TMS1)
  Cloning method: Gateway Cloning
Terms and licenses: Academic/Nonprofit Terms; Industry Terms: Not Available to Industry
How to cite: pLEX307 ASC was a gift from Daniel Bachovchin (Addgene plasmid # 163977 ; http://n2t.net/addgene:163977 ; RRID:Addgene_163977)
