[The description below was written by a language model from this plasmid's Addgene catalogue record and pLannotate feature annotations shown in this document.]
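Description:
pLEX307 ASC is a third-generation-style, self-inactivating HIV-1 lentiviral expression plasmid built on the pLEX307 Gateway destination backbone and carrying human ASC (PYCARD), the inflammasome adaptor protein. In bacteria it is maintained through a high-copy ColE1/pUC-type origin and selected with ampicillin via the bla gene. An f1 origin and remnants of lac/lacZα cloning-vector sequence, flanked by T7 and T3 promoters, are also annotated in the backbone.

The viral genome is transcribed from a chimeric RSV promoter fused to a truncated 5' LTR. It includes the Ψ packaging signal with a partial gag fragment, the Rev response element for nuclear export of the full-length RNA, a cPPT/CTS element, and a ΔU3 3' LTR that inactivates LTR promoter activity after integration. An SV40 polyadenylation signal lies downstream of the 3' LTR.

Two internal cassettes sit between the LTRs. An SV40 early promoter drives hph, a hygromycin phosphotransferase, which should allow hygromycin selection of transduced mammalian cells. The strong constitutive EF-1α promoter drives the ASC open reading frame, which is flanked by the attB1 and attB2 sites left by Gateway recombination. A V5 epitope tag is annotated just after attB2, but the record does not state whether the insert retains a stop codon, so it is unclear whether ASC is expressed as a V5 fusion. A WPRE follows to enhance transcript stability and expression.

According to the record, the construct is intended for expressing ASC in mammalian cells by transfection or lentiviral transduction, for example to monitor ASC-speck formation or to reconstitute inflammasome signalling assays.
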