Features (pLannotate 1.2.2; 33 found; start..end, strand, type, name):
      4..66      +  CDS            nef (fragment): NEF_HV1Z2 - Experimental evidence at protein level: Swiss-Prot protein existence level 1. Extracellular Nef protein targets CD4(+) T-lymphocytes for apoptosis by interacting with CXCR4 surface receptors. From Human immunodeficiency virus type 1 group M subtype D (isolate Z2/CDC-Z34) (HIV-1).
     68..301     +  LTR            3' LTR (ΔU3): self-inactivating 3' long terminal repeat (LTR) from HIV-1
    379..500     +  polyA_signal   SV40 poly(A) signal: SV40 polyadenylation signal
    540..675     +  rep_origin     SV40 ori: SV40 origin of replication
    696..714     -  promoter       T7 promoter: promoter for bacteriophage T7 RNA polymerase
    722..877     +  CDS            lacZα (fragment): LacZα fragment of β-galactosidase; lacZ fragment
    882..1310    +  rep_origin     f1 ori (sequence partly withheld): f1 bacteriophage origin of replication; arrow indicates direction of (+) strand synthesis
   1363..1467    +  promoter       AmpR promoter: bla
   1468..2328    +  CDS            AmpR: β-lactamase; bla; confers resistance to ampicillin, carbenicillin, and related antibiotics
   2499..3087    +  rep_origin     ori: high-copy-number ColE1/pMB1/pBR322/pUC origin of replication
   3270..3362    +  CDS            lacI (fragment): lac repressor; lacI; The lac repressor binds to the lac operator to inhibit transcription in E. coli. This inhibition can be relieved by adding lactose or isopropyl-β-D-thiogalactopyranoside (IPTG).
   3375..3396    +  protein_bind   CAP binding site: CAP binding activates transcription in the presence of cAMP. E. coli catabolite activator protein
   3411..3441    +  promoter       lac promoter: promoter for the E. coli lac operon
   3449..3465    +  protein_bind   lac operator: The lac repressor binds to the lac operator to inhibit transcription in E. coli. This inhibition can be relieved by adding lactose or isopropyl-β-D-thiogalactopyranoside (IPTG). lac repressor encoded by lacI
   3510..3528    +  promoter       T3 promoter: promoter for bacteriophage T3 RNA polymerase
   3556..3782    +  promoter       RSV promoter: Rous sarcoma virus enhancer/promoter
   3783..3963    +  LTR            5' LTR (truncated): truncated 5' long terminal repeat (LTR) from HIV-1
   4010..4135    +  misc_feature   HIV-1 Ψ: packaging signal of human immunodeficiency virus type 1
   4119..4482    +  CDS            HIV-1 gag (fragment): gag protein from human immunodeficiency virus 1; gag
   4628..4861    +  misc_feature   RRE: The Rev response element (RRE) of HIV-1 allows for Rev-dependent mRNA export from the nucleus to the cytoplasm.
   5238..5264    +  CDS            Rev (fragment): human immunodeficiency virus 1 (HIV-1) Rev protein; rev; enhances nuclear export of unspliced and incompletely spliced viral mRNAs
   5271..5294    +  promoter       SV40 promoter (fragment): SV40 early promoter
   5295..5366    +  promoter       SV40 promoter (fragment): SV40 enhancer and early promoter
   5390..5525    +  rep_origin     SV40 ori: SV40 origin of replication
   5571..6593    +  CDS            hph: KHYB_ECOLX - Experimental evidence at protein level: Swiss-Prot protein existence level 1. The aminoglycoside phosphotransferases achieve inactivation of their antibiotic substrates by phosphorylation. Only phosphorylates hygromycin and closely related compounds such as demethyl analogs and destomycin. From Escherichia coli.
   6642..6759    +  misc_feature   cPPT/CTS: central polypurine tract and central termination sequence of HIV-1
   6824..6890    +  CDS            small t antigen (fragment): SV40 (simian virus 40) small t antigen
   6897..8075    +  promoter       EF-1α promoter: strong constitutive promoter for human elongation factor EF-1α
   8095..8119    +  protein_bind   attB1: mutant version of attB; recombination site for the Gateway® BP reaction BP Clonase™
   8128..8712    +  CDS            PYCARD (sequence withheld): ASC_HUMAN - Also known as ASC, CARD5, TMS1 From Homo sapiens (Human).
   8717..8741    -  protein_bind   attB2: mutant version of attB; recombination site for the Gateway® BP reaction BP Clonase™
   8749..8790    +  CDS            V5 tag: epitope tag from simian virus 5
   8841..9429    +  misc_feature   WPRE: woodchuck hepatitis virus posttranscriptional regulatory element
>Addgene plasmid #163977 | pLEX307 ASC | addgene full sequence | sequence record 322306 | Addgene NGS Result
ACTTTAAGACCAATGACTTACAAGGCAGCTGTAGATCTTAGCCACTTTTTAAAAGAAAAGGGGGGACTGG
AAGGGCTAATTCACTCCCAACGAAGACAAGATCTGCTTTTTGCTTGTACTGGGTCTCTCTGGTTAGACCA
GATCTGAGCCTGGGAGCTCTCTGGCTAACTAGGGAACCCACTGCTTAAGCCTCAATAAAGCTTGCCTTGA
GTGCTTCAAGTAGTGTGTGCCCGTCTGTTGTGTGACTCTGGTAACTAGAGATCCCTCAGACCCTTTTAGT
CAGTGTGGAAAATCTCTAGCAGTACGTATAGTAGTTCATGTCATCTTATTATTCAGTATTTATAACTTGC
AAAGAAATGAATATCAGAGAGTGAGAGGAACTTGTTTATTGCAGCTTATAATGGTTACAAATAAAGCAAT
AGCATCACAAATTTCACAAATAAAGCATTTTTTTCACTGCATTCTAGTTGTGGTTTGTCCAAACTCATCA
ATGTATCTTATCATGTCTGGCTCTAGCTATCCCGCCCCTAACTCCGCCCATCCCGCCCCTAACTCCGCCC
AGTTCCGCCCATTCTCCGCCCCATGGCTGACTAATTTTTTTTATTTATGCAGAGGCCGAGGCCGCCTCGG
CCTCTGAGCTATTCCAGAAGTAGTGAGGAGGCTTTTTTGGAGGCCTAGGGACGTACCCAATTCGCCCTAT
AGTGAGTCGTATTACGCGCGCTCACTGGCCGTCGTTTTACAACGTCGTGACTGGGAAAACCCTGGCGTTA
CCCAACTTAATCGCCTTGCAGCACATCCCCCTTTCGCCAGCTGGCGTAATAGCGAAGAGGCCCGCACCGA
TCGCCCTTCCCAACAGTTGCGCAGCCTGAATGGCGAATGGG
[124 nt withheld, positions 882-1005]
C
[91 nt withheld, positions 1007-1097]
A
[49 nt withheld, positions 1099-1147]
CCTTTGACGTTGGAGTCCACGTTCTTT
[37 nt withheld, positions 1175-1211]
ACCCTATCTCGGTCTATTCTTTTGATTTATAAGGGATTTTGCCGATTTCGGCCTATTGGTTAAAAAATGA
GCTGATTTAACAAAAATTTAACGCGAATTTTAACAAAATATTAACGCTTACAATTTAGGTGGCACTTTTC
GGGGAAATGTGCGCGGAACCCCTATTTGTTTATTTTTCTAAATACATTCAAATATGTATCCGCTCATGAG
ACAATAACCCTGATAAATGCTTCAATAATATTGAAAAAGGAAGAGTATGAGTATTCAACATTTCCGTGTC
GCCCTTATTCCCTTTTTTGCGGCATTTTGCCTTCCTGTTTTTGCTCACCCAGAAACGCTGGTGAAAGTAA
AAGATGCTGAAGATCAGTTGGGTGCACGAGTGGGTTACATCGAACTGGATCTCAACAGCGGTAAGATCCT
TGAGAGTTTTCGCCCCGAAGAACGTTTTCCAATGATGAGCACTTTTAAAGTTCTGCTATGTGGCGCGGTA
TTATCCCGTATTGACGCCGGGCAAGAGCAACTCGGTCGCCGCATACACTATTCTCAGAATGACTTGGTTG
AGTACTCACCAGTCACAGAAAAGCATCTTACGGATGGCATGACAGTAAGAGAATTATGCAGTGCTGCCAT
AACCATGAGTGATAACACTGCGGCCAACTTACTTCTGACAACGATCGGAGGACCGAAGGAGCTAACCGCT
TTTTTGCACAACATGGGGGATCATGTAACTCGCCTTGATCGTTGGGAACCGGAGCTGAATGAAGCCATAC
CAAACGACGAGCGTGACACCACGATGCCTGTAGCAATGGCAACAACGTTGCGCAAACTATTAACTGGCGA
ACTACTTACTCTAGCTTCCCGGCAACAATTAATAGACTGGATGGAGGCGGATAAAGTTGCAGGACCACTT
CTGCGCTCGGCCCTTCCGGCTGGCTGGTTTATTGCTGATAAATCTGGAGCCGGTGAGCGTGGGTCTCGCG
GTATCATTGCAGCACTGGGGCCAGATGGTAAGCCCTCCCGTATCGTAGTTATCTACACGACGGGGAGTCA
GGCAACTATGGATGAACGAAATAGACAGATCGCTGAGATAGGTGCCTCACTGATTAAGCATTGGTAACTG
TCAGACCAAGTTTACTCATATATACTTTAGATTGATTTAAAACTTCATTTTTAATTTAAAAGGATCTAGG
TGAAGATCCTTTTTGATAATCTCATGACCAAAATCCCTTAACGTGAGTTTTCGTTCCACTGAGCGTCAGA
CCCCGTAGAAAAGATCAAAGGATCTTCTTGAGATCCTTTTTTTCTGCGCGTAATCTGCTGCTTGCAAACA
AAAAAACCACCGCTACCAGCGGTGGTTTGTTTGCCGGATCAAGAGCTACCAACTCTTTTTCCGAAGGTAA
CTGGCTTCAGCAGAGCGCAGATACCAAATACTGTTCTTCTAGTGTAGCCGTAGTTAGGCCACCACTTCAA
GAACTCTGTAGCACCGCCTACATACCTCGCTCTGCTAATCCTGTTACCAGTGGCTGCTGCCAGTGGCGAT
AAGTCGTGTCTTACCGGGTTGGACTCAAGACGATAGTTACCGGATAAGGCGCAGCGGTCGGGCTGAACGG
GGGGTTCGTGCACACAGCCCAGCTTGGAGCGAACGACCTACACCGAACTGAGATACCTACAGCGTGAGCT
ATGAGAAAGCGCCACGCTTCCCGAAGGGAGAAAGGCGGACAGGTATCCGGTAAGCGGCAGGGTCGGAACA
GGAGAGCGCACGAGGGAGCTTCCAGGGGGAAACGCCTGGTATCTTTATAGTCCTGTCGGGTTTCGCCACC
TCTGACTTGAGCGTCGATTTTTGTGATGCTCGTCAGGGGGGCGGAGCCTATGGAAAAACGCCAGCAACGC
GGCCTTTTTACGGTTCCTGGCCTTTTGCTGGCCTTTTGCTCACATGTTCTTTCCTGCGTTATCCCCTGAT
TCTGTGGATAACCGTATTACCGCCTTTGAGTGAGCTGATACCGCTCGCCGCAGCCGAACGACCGAGCGCA
GCGAGTCAGTGAGCGAGGAAGCGGAAGAGCGCCCAATACGCAAACCGCCTCTCCCCGCGCGTTGGCCGAT
TCATTAATGCAGCTGGCACGACAGGTTTCCCGACTGGAAAGCGGGCAGTGAGCGCAACGCAATTAATGTG
AGTTAGCTCACTCATTAGGCACCCCAGGCTTTACACTTTATGCTTCCGGCTCGTATGTTGTGTGGAATTG
TGAGCGGATAACAATTTCACACAGGAAACAGCTATGACCATGATTACGCCAAGCGCGCAATTAACCCTCA
CTAAAGGGAACAAAAGCTGGAGCTGCAAGCTTAATGTAGTCTTATGCAATACTCTTGTAGTCTTGCAACA
TGGTAACGATGAGTTAGCAACATGCCTTACAAGGAGAGAAAAAGCACCGTGCATGCCGATTGGTGGAAGT
AAGGTGGTACGATCGTGCCTTATTAGGAAGGCAACAGACGGGTCTGACATGGATTGGACGAACCACTGAA
TTGCCGCATTGCAGAGATATTGTATTTAAGTGCCTAGCTCGATACATAAACGGGTCTCTCTGGTTAGACC
AGATCTGAGCCTGGGAGCTCTCTGGCTAACTAGGGAACCCACTGCTTAAGCCTCAATAAAGCTTGCCTTG
AGTGCTTCAAGTAGTGTGTGCCCGTCTGTTGTGTGACTCTGGTAACTAGAGATCCCTCAGACCCTTTTAG
TCAGTGTGGAAAATCTCTAGCAGTGGCGCCCGAACAGGGACTTGAAAGCGAAAGGGAAACCAGAGGAGCT
CTCTCGACGCAGGACTCGGCTTGCTGAAGCGCGCACGGCAAGAGGCGAGGGGCGGCGACTGGTGAGTACG
CCAAAAATTTTGACTAGCGGAGGCTAGAAGGAGAGAGATGGGTGCGAGAGCGTCAGTATTAAGCGGGGGA
GAATTAGATCGCGATGGGAAAAAATTCGGTTAAGGCCAGGGGGAAAGAAAAAATATAAATTAAAACATAT
AGTATGGGCAAGCAGGGAGCTAGAACGATTCGCAGTTAATCCTGGCCTGTTAGAAACATCAGAAGGCTGT
AGACAAATACTGGGACAGCTACAACCATCCCTTCAGACAGGATCAGAAGAACTTAGATCATTATATAATA
CAGTAGCAACCCTCTATTGTGTGCATCAAAGGATAGAGATAAAAGACACCAAGGAAGCTTTAGACAAGAT
AGAGGAAGAGCAAAACAAAAGTAAGACCACCGCACAGCAAGCGGCCGCTGATCTTCAGACCTGGAGGAGG
AGATATGAGGGACAATTGGAGAAGTGAATTATATAAATATAAAGTAGTAAAAATTGAACCATTAGGAGTA
GCACCCACCAAGGCAAAGAGAAGAGTGGTGCAGAGAGAAAAAAGAGCAGTGGGAATAGGAGCTTTGTTCC
TTGGGTTCTTGGGAGCAGCAGGAAGCACTATGGGCGCAGCGTCAATGACGCTGACGGTACAGGCCAGACA
ATTATTGTCTGGTATAGTGCAGCAGCAGAACAATTTGCTGAGGGCTATTGAGGCGCAACAGCATCTGTTG
CAACTCACAGTCTGGGGCATCAAGCAGCTCCAGGCAAGAATCCTGGCTGTGGAAAGATACCTAAAGGATC
AACAGCTCCTGGGGATTTGGGGTTGCTCTGGAAAACTCATTTGCACCACTGCTGTGCCTTGGAATGCTAG
TTGGAGTAATAAATCTCTGGAACAGATTTGGAATCACACGACCTGGATGGAGTGGGACAGAGAAATTAAC
AATTACACAAGCTTAATACACTCCTTAATTGAAGAATCGCAAAACCAGCAAGAAAAGAATGAACAAGAAT
TATTGGAATTAGATAAATGGGCAAGTTTGTGGAATTGGTTTAACATAACAAATTGGCTGTGGTATATAAA
ATTATTCATAATGATAGTAGGAGGCTTGGTAGGTTTAAGAATAGTTTTTGCTGTACTTTCTATAGTGAAT
AGAGTTAGGCAGGGATATTCACCATTATCGTTTCAGACCCACCTCCCAACCCCGAGGGGACCCATGCATT
GCATCTCAATTAGTCAGCAACCAGGTGTGGAAAGTCCCCAGGCTCCCCAGCAGGCAGAAGTATGCAAAGC
ATGCGTCTCAATTAGTCAGCAACCATAGTCCCGCCCCTAACTCCGCCCATCCCGCCCCTAACTCCGCCCA
GTTCCGCCCATTCTCCGCCCCATGGCTGACTAATTTTTTTTATTTATGCAGAGGCCGAGGCCGCCTCGGC
CTCTGAGCTATTCCAGAAGTAGTGAGGAGGCTTTTTTGGAGGCCTAGGCTTTTGCAAAAAGCTTTCTAGA
GGTACCACCGGAGCTTACCATGAAAAAGCCTGAACTCACCGCGACGTCTGTCGAGAAGTTTCTGATCGAA
AAGTTCGACAGCGTCTCCGACCTGATGCAGCTCTCGGAGGGCGAAGAATCTCGTGCTTTCAGCTTCGATG
TAGGAGGGCGTGGATATGTCCTGCGGGTAAATAGCTGCGCCGATGGTTTCTACAAAGATCGTTATGTTTA
TCGGCACTTTGCATCGGCCGCGCTCCCGATTCCGGAAGTGCTTGACATTGGGGAATTCAGCGAGAGCCTG
ACCTATTGCATCTCCCGCCGTGCACAGGGTGTCACGTTGCAAGACCTGCCTGAAACCGAACTGCCCGCTG
TTCTGCAGCCGGTCGCGGAGGCCATGGATGCGATCGCTGCGGCCGATCTTAGCCAGACGAGCGGGTTCGG
CCCATTCGGACCGCAAGGAATCGGTCAATACACTACATGGCGTGATTTCATATGCGCGATTGCTGATCCC
CATGTGTATCACTGGCAAACTGTGATGGACGACACCGTCAGTGCGTCCGTCGCGCAGGCTCTCGATGAGC
TGATGCTTTGGGCCGAGGACTGCCCCGAAGTCCGGCACCTCGTGCACGCGGATTTCGGCTCCAACAATGT
CCTGACGGACAATGGCCGCATAACAGCGGTCATTGACTGGAGCGAGGCGATGTTCGGGGATTCCCAATAC
GAGGTCGCCAACATCTTCTTCTGGAGGCCGTGGTTGGCTTGTATGGAGCAGCAGACGCGCTACTTCGAGC
GGAGGCATCCGGAGCTTGCAGGATCGCCGCGGCTCCGGGCGTATATGCTCCGCATTGGTCTTGACCAACT
CTATCAGAGCTTGGTTGACGGCAATTTCGATGATGCAGCTTGGGCGCAGGGTCGATGCGACGCAATCGTC
CGATCCGGAGCCGGGACTGTCGGGCGTACACAAATCGCCCGCAGAAGCGCGGCCGTCTGGACCGATGGCT
GTGTAGAAGTACTCGCCGATAGTGGAAACCGACGCCCCAGCACTCGTCCGAGGGCAAAGGAATGTTAACG
AATTCTAGATCTTGAGACAAATGGCAGTATTCATCCACAATTTTAAAAGAAAAGGGGGGATTGGGGGGTA
CAGTGCAGGGGAAAGAATAGTAGACATAATAGCAACAGACATACAAACTAAAGAATTACAAAAACAAATT
ACAAAAATTCAAAATTTTCGGGTTTATTACAGGGACAGCAGAGATCCACTTTGGCGCCGGCTCGAGGCCT
GCAGGTGCAAAGATGGATAAAGTTTTAAACAGAGAGGAATCTTTGCAGCTAATGGACCTTCTAGGTCTTG
AAAGGAGTGGGAATTGGCTCCGGTGCCCGTCAGTGGGCAGAGCGCACATCGCCCACAGTCCCCGAGAAGT
TGGGGGGAGGGGTCGGCAATTGAACCGGTGCCTAGAGAAGGTGGCGCGGGGTAAACTGGGAAAGTGATGT
CGTGTACTGGCTCCGCCTTTTTCCCGAGGGTGGGGGAGAACCGTATATAAGTGCAGTAGTCGCCGTGAAC
GTTCTTTTTCGCAACGGGTTTGCCGCCAGAACACAGGTAAGTGCCGTGTGTGGTTCCCGCGGGCCTGGCC
TCTTTACGGGTTATGGCCCTTGCGTGCCTTGAATTACTTCCACCTGGCTGCAGTACGTGATTCTTGATCC
CGAGCTTCGGGTTGGAAGTGGGTGGGAGAGTTCGAGGCCTTGCGCTTAAGGAGCCCCTTCGCCTCGTGCT
TGAGTTGAGGCCTGGCCTGGGCGCTGGGGCCGCCGCGTGCGAATCTGGTGGCACCTTCGCGCCTGTCTCG
CTGCTTTCGATAAGTCTCTAGCCATTTAAAATTTTTGATGACCTGCTGCGACGCTTTTTTTCTGGCAAGA
TAGTCTTGTAAATGCGGGCCAAGATCTGCACACTGGTATTTCGGTTTTTGGGGCCGCGGGCGGCGACGGG
GCCCGTGCGTCCCAGCGCACATGTTCGGCGAGGCGGGGCCTGCGAGCGCGGCCACCGAGAATCGGACGGG
GGTAGTCTCAAGCTGGCCGGCCTGCTCTGGTGCCTGGCCTCGCGCCGCCGTGTATCGCCCCGCCCTGGGC
GGCAAGGCTGGCCCGGTCGGCACCAGTTGCGTGAGCGGAAAGATGGCCGCTTCCCGGCCCTGCTGCAGGG
AGCTCAAAATGGAGGACGCGGCGCTCGGGAGAGCGGGCGGGTGAGTCACCCACACAAAGGAAAAGGGCCT
TTCCGTCCTCAGCCGTCGCTTCATGTGACTCCACGGAGTACCGGGCGCCGTCCAGGCACCTCGATTAGTT
CTCGAGCTTTTGGAGTACGTCGTCTTTAGGTTGGGGGGAGGGGTTTTATGCGATGGAGTTTCCCCACACT
GAGTGGGTGGAGACTGAAGTTAGGCCAGCTTGGCACTTGATGTAATTCTCCTTGGAATTTGCCCTTTTTG
AGTTTGGATCTTGGTTCATTCTCAAGCCTCAGACAGTGGTTCAAAGTTTTTTTCTTCCATTTCAGGTGTC
GTGAGGCTAGCATCGATTGATCAACAAGTTTGTACAAAAAAGCAGGCTTCGCCACC
[585 nt withheld, positions 8128-8712]
TGAGACCCAGCTTTCTTGTACAAAGTGGTTGATATCGGTAAGCCTATCCCTAACCCTCTCCTCGGTCTCG
ATTCTACGTAGTAATGAACTAGTACCGGTTAAGTCGACAATCAACGCGTTAAGTCGACAATCAACCTCTG
GATTACAAAATTTGTGAAAGATTGACTGGTATTCTTAACTATGTTGCTCCTTTTACGCTATGTGGATACG
CTGCTTTAATGCCTTTGTATCATGCTATTGCTTCCCGTATGGCTTTCATTTTCTCCTCCTTGTATAAATC
CTGGTTGCTGTCTCTTTATGAGGAGTTGTGGCCCGTTGTCAGGCAACGTGGCGTGGTGTGCACTGTGTTT
GCTGACGCAACCCCCACTGGTTGGGGCATTGCCACCACCTGTCAGCTCCTTTCCGGGACTTTCGCTTTCC
CCCTCCCTATTGCCACGGCGGAACTCATCGCCGCCTGCCTTGCCCGCTGCTGGACAGGGGCTCGGCTGTT
GGGCACTGACAATTCCGTGGTGTTGTCGGGGAAATCATCGTCCTTTCCTTGGCTGCTCGCCTGTGTTGCC
ACCTGGATTCTGCGCGGGACGTCCTTCTGCTACGTCCCTTCGGCCCTCAATCCAGCGGACCTTCCTTCCC
GCGGCCTGCTGCCGGCTCTGCGGCCTCTTCCGCGTCTTCGCCTTCGCCCTCAGACGAGTCGGATCTCCCT
TTGGGCCGCCTCCCCGCGTCG
