>Addgene plasmid #163977 | pLEX307 ASC | depositor partial sequence | sequence record 318196 | ASC
[585 nt withheld, positions 1-585]
